>Addgene plasmid #193302 | Nuc-mTurq2-Apollo-NADP+ | addgene full sequence | sequence record 380426 | Addgene NGS Result
ACCTGACGTCGACGGATCGGGAGATCTCCCGATCCCCTATGGTGCACTCTCAGTACAATCTGCTCTGATG
CCGCATAGTTAAGCCAGTATCTGCTCCCTGCTTGTGTGTTGGAGGTCGCTGAGTAGTGCGCGAGCAAAAT
TTAAGCTACAACAAGGCAAGGCTTGACCGACAATTGCATGAAGAATCTGCTTAGGGTTAGGCGTTTTGCG
CTGCTTCGCGATGTACGGGCCAGATATACGCGTTGACATTGATTATTGACTAGTTATTAATAGTAATCAA
TTACGGGGTCATTAGTTCATAGCCCATATATGGAGTTCCGCGTTACATAACTTACGGTAAATGGCCCGCC
TGGCTGACCGCCCAACGACCCCCGCCCATTGACGTCAATAATGACGTATGTTCCCATAGTAACGCCAATA
GGGACTTTCCATTGACGTCAATGGGTGGAGTATTTACGGTAAACTGCCCACTTGGCAGTACATCAAGTGT
ATCATATGCCAAGTACGCCCCCTATTGACGTCAATGACGGTAAATGGCCCGCCTGGCATTATGCCCAGTA
CATGACCTTATGGGACTTTCCTACTTGGCAGTACATCTACGTATTAGTCATCGCTATTACCATGGTGATG
CGGTTTTGGCAGTACATCAATGGGCGTGGATAGCGGTTTGACTCACGGGGATTTCCAAGTCTCCACCCCA
TTGACGTCAATGGGAGTTTGTTTTGGCACCAAAATCAACGGGACTTTCCAAAATGTCGTAACAACTCCGC
CCCATTGACGCAAATGGGCGGTAGGCGTGTACGGTGGGAGGTCTATATAAGCAGAGCTCTCTGGCTAACT
AGAGAACCCACTGCTTACTGGCTTATCGAAATTAATACGACTCACTATAGGGAGACCCAAGCTGGCTAGC
GTTTAAACTTAAGCTTGGTACCGAGCTCGGATCCACTAGTCCAGTGTGGTGGAATTCATGGCTCCAAAGA
AGAAGCGTAAGGTAGCAGAGCAGGTGGCCCTGAGCCGGACCCAGGTGTGCGGGATCCTGCGGGAAGAGCT
TTTCCAGGGCGATGCCTTCCATCAGTCGGATACACACATATTCATCATCATGGGTGCAGCGGGTGACCTG
GCCAAGAAGAAGATCTACCCCACCATCTGGTGGCTGTTCCGGGATGGCCTTCTGCCCGAAAACACCTTCA
TCGTGGGCTATGCTCAGTCCCGCCTCACAGTGGCTGACATCCGCAAACAGAGTGAGCCCTTCTTCAAGGC
CACCCCAGAGGAGAAGCTCAAGCTGGAGGACTTCTTTGCCCGCAACTCCTATGTGGCTGGCCAGTACGAT
GATGCAGCCTCCTACCAGCGCCTCAACAGCCACATGAATGCCCTCCACCTGGGGTCACAGGCCAACCGCC
TCTTCTACCTGGCCTTGCCCCCGACCGTCTACGAGGCCGTCACCAAGAACATTCACGAGTCCTGCATGAG
CCAGATAGGCTGGAACCGCATCATCGTGGAGAAGCCCTTCGGGAGGGACCTGCAGAGCTCTGACCGGCTG
TCCAACCACATCTCCTCCCTGTTCCGTGAGGACCAGATCTACCGCATCGACAACTACCTGGGCACGGAGA
TGGTGCAGAACCTCATGGTGCTGAGATTTGCCAACAGGATCTTCGGCCCCATCTGGAACCGGGACAACAT
CGCCTGCGTTATCCTCACCTTCAAGGAGCCCTTTGGCACTGAGGGTCGCGGGGGCTATTTCGATGAATTT
GGGATCATCCGGGACGTGATGCAGAACCACCTACTGCAGATGCTGTGTCTGGTGGCCATGGAGAAGCCCG
CCTCCACCAACTCAGATGACGTCCGTGATGAGAAGGTCAAGGTGTTGAAATGCATCTCAGAGGTGCAGGC
CAACAATGTGGTCCTGGGCCAGTACGTGGGGAACCCCGATGGAGAGGGCGAGGCCACCAAAGGGTACCTG
GACGACCCCACGGTGCCCCGCGGGTCCACCACCGCCACTTTTGCAGCCGTCGTCCTCTATGTGGAGAATG
AGAGGTGGGATGGGGTGCCCTTCATCCTGCGCTGCGGCAAGGCCCTGAACGAGCGCAAGGCCGAGGTGAG
GCTGCAGTTCCATGATGTGGCCGGCGACATCTTCCACCAGCAGTGCAAGCGCAACGAGCTGGTGATCCGC
GTGCAGCCCAACGAGGCCGTGTACACCAAGATGATGACCAAGAAGCCGGGCATGTTCTTCAACCCCGAGG
AGTCGGAGCTGGACCTGACCTACGGCAACAGATACAAGAACGTGAAGCTCCCTGACGCCTATGAGCGCCT
CATCCTGGACGTCTTCTGCGGGAGCCAGATGCACTTCGTGCGCAGCGACGAGCTCCGTGAGGCCTGGCGT
ATTTTCACCCCACTGCTGCACCAGATTGAGCTGGAGAAGCCCAAGCCCATCCCCTATATTTATGGCAGCC
GAGGCCCCACGGAGGCAGACGAGCTGATGAAGAGAGTGGGTTTCCAGTATGAGGGCACCTACAAGTGGGT
GAACCCCCACAAGCTCAGACCGGTCGCCACCATGGTGAGCAAGGGCGAGGAGCTGTTCACCGGGGTGGTG
CCCATCCTGGTCGAGCTGGACGGCGACGTAAACGGCCACAAGTTCAGCGTGTCCGGCGAGGGCGAGGGCG
ATGCCACCTACGGCAAGCTGACCCTGAAGTTCATCTGCACCACCGGCAAGCTGCCCGTGCCCTGGCCCAC
CCTCGTGACCACCCTGTCCTGGGGCGTGCAGTGCTTCGCCCGCTACCCCGACCACATGAAGCAGCACGAC
TTCTTCAAGTCCGCCATGCCCGAAGGCTACGTCCAGGAGCGCACCATCTTCTTCAAGGACGACGGCAACT
ACAAGACCCGCGCCGAGGTGAAGTTCGAGGGCGACACCCTGGTGAACCGCATCGAGCTGAAGGGCATCGA
CTTCAAGGAGGACGGCAACATCCTGGGGCACAAGCTGGAGTACAACTACTTTAGCGACAACGTCTATATC
ACCGCCGACAAGCAGAAGAACGGCATCAAGGCCAACTTCAAGATCCGCCACAACATCGAGGACGGCGGCG
TGCAGCTCGCCGACCACTACCAGCAGAACACCCCCATCGGCGACGGCCCCGTGCTGCTGCCCGACAACCA
CTACCTGAGCACCCAGTCCAAGCTGAGCAAAGACCCCAACGAGAAGCGCGATCACATGGTCCTGCTGGAG
TTCGTGACCGCCGCCGGGATCACTCTCGGCATGGACGAGCTGTACAAGTAACTCGAGTCTAGAGGGCCCG
TTTAAACCCGCTGATCAGCCTCGACTGTGCCTTCTAGTTGCCAGCCATCTGTTGTTTGCCCCTCCCCCGT
GCCTTCCTTGACCCTGGAAGGTGCCACTCCCACTGTCCTTTCCTAATAAAATGAGGAAATTGCATCGCAT
TGTCTGAGTAGGTGTCATTCTATTCTGGGGGGTGGGGTGGGGCAGGACAGCAAGGGGGAGGATTGGGAAG
ACAATAGCAGGCATGCTGGGGATGCGGTGGGCTCTATGGCTTCTGAGGCGGAAAGAACCAGCTGGGGCTC
TAGGGGGTATCCCC
[124 nt withheld, positions 3585-3708]
C
[91 nt withheld, positions 3710-3800]
A
[49 nt withheld, positions 3802-3850]
CCTTTGACGTTGGAGTCCACGTTCTTT
[37 nt withheld, positions 3878-3914]
ACCCTATCTCGGTCTATTCTTTTGATTTATAAGGGATTTTGCCGATTTCGGCCTATTGGTTAAAAAATGA
GCTGATTTAACAAAAATTTAACGCGAATTAATTCTGTGGAATGTGTGTCAGTTAGGGTGTGGAAAGTCCC
CAGGCTCCCCAGCAGGCAGAAGTATGCAAAGCATGCATCTCAATTAGTCAGCAACCAGGTGTGGAAAGTC
CCCAGGCTCCCCAGCAGGCAGAAGTATGCAAAGCATGCATCTCAATTAGTCAGCAACCATAGTCCCGCCC
CTAACTCCGCCCATCCCGCCCCTAACTCCGCCCAGTTCCGCCCATTCTCCGCCCCATGGCTGACTAATTT
TTTTTATTTATGCAGAGGCCGAGGCCGCCTCTGCCTCTGAGCTATTCCAGAAGTAGTGAGGAGGCTTTTT
TGGAGGCCTAGGCTTTTGCAAAAAGCTCCCGGGAGCTTGTATATCCATTTTCGGATCTGATCAAGAGACA
GGATGAGGATCGTTTCGCATGATTGAACAAGATGGATTGCACGCAGGTTCTCCGGCCGCTTGGGTGGAGA
GGCTATTCGGCTATGACTGGGCACAACAGACAATCGGCTGCTCTGATGCCGCCGTGTTCCGGCTGTCAGC
GCAGGGGCGCCCGGTTCTTTTTGTCAAGACCGACCTGTCCGGTGCCCTGAATGAACTGCAGGACGAGGCA
GCGCGGCTATCGTGGCTGGCCACGACGGGCGTTCCTTGCGCAGCTGTGCTCGACGTTGTCACTGAAGCGG
GAAGGGACTGGCTGCTATTGGGCGAAGTGCCGGGGCAGGATCTCCTGTCATCTCACCTTGCTCCTGCCGA
GAAAGTATCCATCATGGCTGATGCAATGCGGCGGCTGCATACGCTTGATCCGGCTACCTGCCCATTCGAC
CACCAAGCGAAACATCGCATCGAGCGAGCACGTACTCGGATGGAAGCCGGTCTTGTCGATCAGGATGATC
TGGACGAAGAGCATCAGGGGCTCGCGCCAGCCGAACTGTTCGCCAGGCTCAAGGCGCGCATGCCCGACGG
CGAGGATCTCGTCGTGACCCATGGCGATGCCTGCTTGCCGAATATCATGGTGGAAAATGGCCGCTTTTCT
GGATTCATCGACTGTGGCCGGCTGGGTGTGGCGGACCGCTATCAGGACATAGCGTTGGCTACCCGTGATA
TTGCTGAAGAGCTTGGCGGCGAATGGGCTGACCGCTTCCTCGTGCTTTACGGTATCGCCGCTCCCGATTC
GCAGCGCATCGCCTTCTATCGCCTTCTTGACGAGTTCTTCTGAGCGGGACTCTGGGGTTCGAAATGACCG
ACCAAGCGACGCCCAACCTGCCATCACGAGATTTCGATTCCACCGCCGCCTTCTATGAAAGGTTGGGCTT
CGGAATCGTTTTCCGGGACGCCGGCTGGATGATCCTCCAGCGCGGGGATCTCATGCTGGAGTTCTTCGCC
CACCCCAACTTGTTTATTGCAGCTTATAATGGTTACAAATAAAGCAATAGCATCACAAATTTCACAAATA
AAGCATTTTTTTCACTGCATTCTAGTTGTGGTTTGTCCAAACTCATCAATGTATCTTATCATGTCTGTAT
ACCGTCGACCTCTAGCTAGAGCTTGGCGTAATCATGGTCATAGCTGTTTCCTGTGTGAAATTGTTATCCG
CTCACAATTCCACACAACATACGAGCCGGAAGCATAAAGTGTAAAGCCTGGGGTGCCTAATGAGTGAGCT
AACTCACATTAATTGCGTTGCGCTCACTGCCCGCTTTCCAGTCGGGAAACCTGTCGTGCCAGCTGCATTA
ATGAATCGGCCAACGCGCGGGGAGAGGCGGTTTGCGTATTGGGCGCTCTTCCGCTTCCTCGCTCACTGAC
TCGCTGCGCTCGGTCGTTCGGCTGCGGCGAGCGGTATCAGCTCACTCAAAGGCGGTAATACGGTTATCCA
CAGAATCAGGGGATAACGCAGGAAAGAACATGTGAGCAAAAGGCCAGCAAAAGGCCAGGAACCGTAAAAA
GGCCGCGTTGCTGGCGTTTTTCCATAGGCTCCGCCCCCCTGACGAGCATCACAAAAATCGACGCTCAAGT
CAGAGGTGGCGAAACCCGACAGGACTATAAAGATACCAGGCGTTTCCCCCTGGAAGCTCCCTCGTGCGCT
CTCCTGTTCCGACCCTGCCGCTTACCGGATACCTGTCCGCCTTTCTCCCTTCGGGAAGCGTGGCGCTTTC
TCATAGCTCACGCTGTAGGTATCTCAGTTCGGTGTAGGTCGTTCGCTCCAAGCTGGGCTGTGTGCACGAA
CCCCCCGTTCAGCCCGACCGCTGCGCCTTATCCGGTAACTATCGTCTTGAGTCCAACCCGGTAAGACACG
ACTTATCGCCACTGGCAGCAGCCACTGGTAACAGGATTAGCAGAGCGAGGTATGTAGGCGGTGCTACAGA
GTTCTTGAAGTGGTGGCCTAACTACGGCTACACTAGAAGAACAGTATTTGGTATCTGCGCTCTGCTGAAG
CCAGTTACCTTCGGAAAAAGAGTTGGTAGCTCTTGATCCGGCAAACAAACCACCGCTGGTAGCGGTGGTT
TTTTTGTTTGCAAGCAGCAGATTACGCGCAGAAAAAAAGGATCTCAAGAAGATCCTTTGATCTTTTCTAC
GGGGTCTGACGCTCAGTGGAACGAAAACTCACGTTAAGGGATTTTGGTCATGAGATTATCAAAAAGGATC
TTCACCTAGATCCTTTTAAATTAAAAATGAAGTTTTAAATCAATCTAAAGTATATATGAGTAAACTTGGT
CTGACAGTTACCAATGCTTAATCAGTGAGGCACCTATCTCAGCGATCTGTCTATTTCGTTCATCCATAGT
TGCCTGACTCCCCGTCGTGTAGATAACTACGATACGGGAGGGCTTACCATCTGGCCCCAGTGCTGCAATG
ATACCGCGAGACCCACGCTCACCGGCTCCAGATTTATCAGCAATAAACCAGCCAGCCGGAAGGGCCGAGC
GCAGAAGTGGTCCTGCAACTTTATCCGCCTCCATCCAGTCTATTAATTGTTGCCGGGAAGCTAGAGTAAG
TAGTTCGCCAGTTAATAGTTTGCGCAACGTTGTTGCCATTGCTACAGGCATCGTGGTGTCACGCTCGTCG
TTTGGTATGGCTTCATTCAGCTCCGGTTCCCAACGATCAAGGCGAGTTACATGATCCCCCATGTTGTGCA
AAAAAGCGGTTAGCTCCTTCGGTCCTCCGATCGTTGTCAGAAGTAAGTTGGCCGCAGTGTTATCACTCAT
GGTTATGGCAGCACTGCATAATTCTCTTACTGTCATGCCATCCGTAAGATGCTTTTCTGTGACTGGTGAG
TACTCAACCAAGTCATTCTGAGAATAGTGTATGCGGCGACCGAGTTGCTCTTGCCCGGCGTCAATACGGG
ATAATACCGCGCCACATAGCAGAACTTTAAAAGTGCTCATCATTGGAAAACGTTCTTCGGGGCGAAAACT
CTCAAGGATCTTACCGCTGTTGAGATCCAGTTCGATGTAACCCACTCGTGCACCCAACTGATCTTCAGCA
TCTTTTACTTTCACCAGCGTTTCTGGGTGAGCAAAAACAGGAAGGCAAAATGCCGCAAAAAAGGGAATAA
GGGCGACACGGAAATGTTGAATACTCATACTCTTCCTTTTTCAATATTATTGAAGCATTTATCAGGGTTA
TTGTCTCATGAGCGGATACATATTTGAATGTATTTAGAAAAATAAACAAATAGGGGTTCCGCGCACATTT
CCCCGAAAAGTGCC
Features (pLannotate 1.2.2; 21 found; start..end, strand, type, name):
     38..90      -  misc_feature   bom (fragment): basis of mobility region from pBR322
    245..624     +  enhancer       CMV enhancer: human cytomegalovirus immediate early enhancer
    625..828     +  promoter       CMV promoter: human cytomegalovirus (CMV) immediate early promoter
    824..857     +  LTR            5' LTR (truncated) (fragment): truncated 5' long terminal repeat (LTR) from HIV-1
    873..891     +  promoter       T7 promoter: promoter for bacteriophage T7 RNA polymerase
    995..2536    +  CDS            G6PD: G6PD_HUMAN - Experimental evidence at protein level: Swiss-Prot protein existence level 1. Catalyzes the rate-limiting step of the oxidative pentose- phosphate pathway, which represents a route for the dissimilation of carbohydrates besides glycolysis. The main function of this enzyme is to provide reducing power (NADPH) and pentose phosphates for fatty acid and nucleic acid synthesis. From Homo sapiens (Human).
   2552..3271    +  CDS            mTurquoise2: enhanced monomeric variant of CFP (Goedhart et al., 2012) mammalian codon-optimized
   3315..3539    +  polyA_signal   bGH poly(A) signal: bovine growth hormone polyadenylation signal
   3543..3564    +  promoter       SV40 promoter (fragment): SV40 enhancer and early promoter
   3585..4013    +  rep_origin     f1 ori (sequence partly withheld): f1 bacteriophage origin of replication; arrow indicates direction of (+) strand synthesis
   4027..4356    +  promoter       SV40 promoter: SV40 enhancer and early promoter
   4423..5214    +  CDS            neo: KKA2_KLEPN - Also known as kan, nptII. Experimental evidence at protein level: Swiss-Prot protein existence level 1. Resistance to kanamycin, neomycin, paromomycin, ribostamycin, butirosin and gentamicin B. From Klebsiella pneumoniae.
   5238..5396    +  CDS            ble (fragment): BLE_KLEPN - Experimental evidence at protein level: Swiss-Prot protein existence level 1. Binding protein with a strong affinity to the bleomycin family of antibiotics. Binds to CL990; an antimitotic-antibiotic compound. From Klebsiella pneumoniae.
   5391..5512    +  polyA_signal   SV40 poly(A) signal: SV40 polyadenylation signal
   5585..5601    -  protein_bind   lac operator: The lac repressor binds to the lac operator to inhibit transcription in E. coli. This inhibition can be relieved by adding lactose or isopropyl-β-D-thiogalactopyranoside (IPTG). lac repressor encoded by lacI
   5609..5639    -  promoter       lac promoter: promoter for the E. coli lac operon
   5654..5675    -  protein_bind   CAP binding site: CAP binding activates transcription in the presence of cAMP. E. coli catabolite activator protein
   5688..5780    -  CDS            lacI (fragment): lac repressor; lacI; The lac repressor binds to the lac operator to inhibit transcription in E. coli. This inhibition can be relieved by adding lactose or isopropyl-β-D-thiogalactopyranoside (IPTG).
   5963..6551    -  rep_origin     ori: high-copy-number ColE1/pMB1/pBR322/pUC origin of replication
   6722..7582    -  CDS            AmpR: β-lactamase; bla; confers resistance to ampicillin, carbenicillin, and related antibiotics
   7583..7687    -  promoter       AmpR promoter: bla
