[The description below was written by a language model from this plasmid's Addgene catalogue record and pLannotate feature annotations shown in this document.]
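Description:
Nuc-mTurq2-Apollo-NADP+ is a mammalian expression plasmid built on the pcDNA3.1(+) backbone that encodes a nucleus-targeted version of the Apollo-NADP+ fluorescent sensor. It is propagated in E. coli as a high-copy plasmid through a ColE1/pUC-type origin with ampicillin selection (AmpR under its own bla promoter). It also carries an f1 origin for single-stranded DNA production. For selection in mammalian cells, an SV40 early promoter drives the neomycin phosphotransferase gene, terminated by an SV40 poly(A) signal, which allows G418 selection of stable transfectants. The short annotated fragments of a bom site, HIV-1 LTR, ble, lacI and lac promoter/operator region look like backbone remnants or partial annotation matches rather than functional parts.

The payload is human glucose-6-phosphate dehydrogenase (G6PD) carrying the recorded substitutions S40A, R72Q, H201N and K205T. It is fused at its N-terminus to the SV40 large T-antigen nuclear localization signal and at its C-terminus to the monomeric cyan fluorescent protein mTurquoise2. The catalogue entry lists T7 as the promoter, but the feature table shows the CMV immediate-early enhancer and promoter upstream of the T7 site. Expression in mammalian cells is therefore expected to come from CMV, with T7 available for in vitro transcription or as a sequencing site. A bovine growth hormone poly(A) signal ends the transcript. The record does not explain what each mutation does or how the sensor reads out. Its stated purpose is to express the mTurquoise2-tagged Apollo-NADP+ sensor in the nucleus, and the associated work applies organelle-targeted versions of the sensor to imaging NADPH generation in pancreatic beta cells.
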