Addgene plasmid #193302: Nuc-mTurq2-Apollo-NADP+
Purpose: Expresses mTurq2-Apollo-NADP+ sensor localized to the nucleus
Depositing lab: Jonathan Rocheleau. Publication: Targeting Apollo-NADP(+) to Image NADPH Generation in Pancreatic Beta-Cell Organelles. Chang HH, Bennett AM, Cameron WD, Floro E, Au A, McFaul CM, Yip CM, Rocheleau JV. ACS Sens. 2022 Oct 21. doi: 10.1021/acssensors.2c01174. PubMed 36269889.
Backbone
  Vector backbone: pcDNA3.1(+)
  Vector type: Mammalian Expression
  Selectable markers: Neomycin (select with G418)
Growth in bacteria
  Bacterial resistance: Ampicillin, 100 μg/mL
  Growth temperature: 37°C
  Growth strain: DH5alpha
  Copy number: High Copy
Gene/Insert
  Gene/Insert name: G6PD (alt name: glucose-6-phosphate dehydrogenase)
  Species: H. sapiens (human)
  Insert size (bp): 2736
  Mutation: S40A, R72Q, H201N, K205T
  Entrez Gene: G6PD (a.k.a. CNSHA1, G6PD1)
  Promoter: T7
  Tag / fusion protein: SV40 NLS (N terminal on insert); mTurqoise2 (C terminal on insert)
  Cloning method: Restriction Enzyme; 5′ cloning site AgeI (mTurq2) (unknown if destroyed); 3′ cloning site XhoI/XbaI (mTurq2) (unknown if destroyed)
Resource information
  A portion of this plasmid was derived from a plasmid made by: G6PD cloned from vector purchased from DNASU. Clone ID: FLH023345.01L
Terms and licenses: Academic/Nonprofit Terms; Industry Terms: Not Available to Industry
Depositor comments: Contains a C-terminal mTurqoise2 tag. Contains an N-terminal nuclear targeting sequence from the SV40 T-antigen PKKKRK. Please visit https://doi.org/10.1101/2022.04.27.489691 for bioRxiv preprint.
How to cite: Nuc-mTurq2-Apollo-NADP+ was a gift from Jonathan Rocheleau (Addgene plasmid # 193302 ; http://n2t.net/addgene:193302 ; RRID:Addgene_193302)
